Addgene plasmid #161068: pDONR221-SLC52A2_STOP
Purpose: Gateway entry clone with codon-optimized ORF sequence for subcloning into custom expression vectors. Contains a STOP codon at the end of the codon-optimized ORF sequence.
Depositing lab: RESOLUTE Consortium & Giulio Superti-Furga. Depositing organization: CeMM Research Center for Molecular Medicine. Publication: The RESOLUTE consortium: unlocking SLC transporters for drug discovery. Superti-Furga G, Lackner D, Wiedmer T, Ingles-Prieto A, Barbosa B, Girardi E, Goldmann U, Gurtl B, Klavins K, Klimek C, Lindinger S, Lineiro-Retes E, Muller AC, Onstein S, Redinger G, Reil D, Sedlyarov V, Wolf G, Crawford M, Everley R, ... Steppan CM. Nat Rev Drug Discov. 2020 Jul;19(7):429-430. doi: 10.1038/d41573-020-00056-6. PubMed 32265506.
Backbone
  Vector backbone: pDONR221
  Backbone manufacturer: ThermoFisher Scientific
  Backbone size w/o insert (bp): 2550
  Vector type: Mammalian Expression
Growth in bacteria
  Bacterial resistance: Kanamycin, 50 μg/mL
  Growth temperature: 37°C
  Growth strain: NEB Stable
  Copy number: High Copy
Gene/Insert
  Gene/Insert name: SLC52A2 (alt name: FLJ11856, PAR1, GPCR41, D15Ertd747e, RFVT2, hRFT3, GPR172A)
  Species: H. sapiens (human)
  Insert size (bp): 1338
  Entrez Gene: GPR172A (a.k.a. PAR1, RFT3, hRFT3, GPCR41, D15Ertd747e)
  Cloning method: Gateway Cloning
  Sequencing primers: 5′ M13-fwd; 3′ M13-rev
Terms and licenses: Academic/Nonprofit Terms; Industry Terms
Depositor comments: This plasmid contains a STOP codon at the end of the codon-optimized ORF. For the version of this plasmid that does not contain a STOP codon, please see Addgene plasmid 131902 For more information on the full Resolute plasmid collection, please see www.addgene.org/depositor-collections/re-solute/. Please provide your feedback on this plasmid to the RESOLUTE consortium by filling out their RESOLUTE repository feedback form: https://forms.office.com/Pages/ResponsePage.aspx?id=0e05yklzmkS7rjFGQL4N7z4feCLQvEJAmVcOCM_u885UN1JJRko0Ukg4TVQwNTZLOUxPQVJWT1NHUCQlQCN0PWcu
How to cite: pDONR221-SLC52A2_STOP was a gift from RESOLUTE Consortium & Giulio Superti-Furga (Addgene plasmid # 161068 ; http://n2t.net/addgene:161068 ; RRID:Addgene_161068)
