[The description below was written by a language model from this plasmid's Addgene catalogue record and pLannotate feature annotations shown in this document.]
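Description:
pDONR221-SLC52A2_STOP is a Gateway entry clone built on the pDONR221 backbone, carrying a codon-optimized open reading frame for human SLC52A2 (also known as GPR172A, RFVT2, hRFT3 or PAR1), a solute carrier family member. The plasmid totals about 3.9 kb in the sequenced record and is maintained in E. coli through a high-copy ColE1/pUC-type origin with kanamycin selection provided by an aminoglycoside phosphotransferase gene. Although the catalogue lists the vector type as mammalian expression, the feature table shows no eukaryotic promoter or polyadenylation signal, so the clone serves as a shuttle intermediate rather than an expression vector in its own right.

The roughly 1.3 kb ORF sits between attL1 and attL2, the recombination sites used in the Gateway LR reaction, which allows directional transfer of the coding sequence into any attR-containing destination vector chosen by the user. This version retains a stop codon at the end of the ORF, so the protein will be expressed with a native C-terminus or with N-terminal tags supplied by the destination vector. A sister clone without the stop codon exists for C-terminal fusions. Other annotated elements are standard backbone features: rrnB T1 and T2 terminators upstream of the cassette that insulate it from read-through transcription, a T7 promoter downstream of attL2 oriented back toward the insert, and small lacI and lacZα remnants. The construct belongs to a consortium-generated collection of SLC transporter clones intended to support functional and drug-discovery studies of this transporter class.
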