Features (pLannotate 1.2.2; 10 found; start..end, strand, type, name):
     33..132     +  protein_bind   attL1: mutant version of attL; recombination site for the Gateway® LR reaction LR Clonase™
    138..1472    +  CDS            SLC52A2: S52A2_HUMAN - Also known as GPR172A, PAR1, RFT3. Experimental evidence at protein level: Swiss-Prot protein existence level 1. (Microbial infection) In case of infection by retroviruses, acts as a cell receptor to retroviral envelopes similar to the porcine endogenous retrovirus (PERV-A). From Homo sapiens (Human).
   1477..1576    -  protein_bind   attL2: mutant version of attL; recombination site for the Gateway® LR reaction LR Clonase™
   1594..1612    -  promoter       T7 promoter: promoter for bacteriophage T7 RNA polymerase
   1746..2555    +  CDS            KanR: aminoglycoside phosphotransferase; aph(3')-Ia; confers resistance to kanamycin in bacteria or G418 (Geneticin®) in eukaryotes
   2702..3290    +  rep_origin     ori: high-copy-number ColE1/pMB1/pBR322/pUC origin of replication
   3473..3565    +  CDS            lacI (fragment): lac repressor; lacI; The lac repressor binds to the lac operator to inhibit transcription in E. coli. This inhibition can be relieved by adding lactose or isopropyl-β-D-thiogalactopyranoside (IPTG).
   3620..3647    -  terminator     rrnB T2 terminator: transcription terminator T2 from the E. coli rrnB gene
   3779..3822    +  terminator     rrnB T1 terminator: Escherichia coli rrnB; transcription terminator T1 from the E. coli rrnB gene
   3869..17      -  CDS            lacZα (fragment) (across the origin): LacZα fragment of β-galactosidase; lacZ fragment
>Addgene plasmid #161068 | pDONR221-SLC52A2_STOP | addgene full sequence | sequence record 333112 | Addgene NGS Result
GTAAAACGACGGCCAGTCTTAAGCTCGGGCCCCAAATAATGATTTTATTTTGACTGATAGTGACCTGTTC
GTTGCAACACATTGATGAGCAATGCTTTTTTATAATGCCAACTTTGTACAAAAAAGCAGGCTCCACCATG
GCAGCACCTACCCCAGCAAGGCCCGTGCTGACACACCTGCTGGTGGCCCTGTTCGGAATGGGATCCTGGG
CAGCAGTGAACGGAATCTGGGTGGAGCTGCCTGTGGTGGTGAAGGAGCTGCCAGAGGGATGGAGCCTGCC
ATCCTACGTGTCTGTGCTGGTGGCCCTGGGCAATCTGGGACTGCTGGTGGTGACCCTGTGGCGGAGACTG
GCACCTGGCAAGGATGAGCAGGTGCCAATCAGGGTGGTGCAGGTGCTGGGAATGGTGGGAACAGCCCTGC
TGGCAAGCCTGTGGCACCACGTGGCACCAGTGGCAGGACAGCTGCACTCCGTGGCCTTCCTGGCCCTGGC
CTTTGTGCTGGCCCTGGCATGCTGTGCCTCCAACGTGACCTTCCTGCCTTTTCTGTCTCACCTGCCCCCT
AGGTTCCTGCGCTCCTTCTTTCTGGGACAGGGACTGTCTGCCCTGCTGCCATGCGTGCTGGCCCTGGTGC
AGGGAGTGGGCCGGCTGGAGTGTCCACCAGCACCCATCAATGGAACCCCTGGACCTCCACTGGATTTCCT
GGAGAGATTTCCAGCCTCCACCTTCTTTTGGGCCCTGACAGCCCTGCTGGTGGCATCTGCCGCAGCATTT
CAGGGACTGCTGCTGCTGCTGCCCCCTCCACCCAGCGTGCCCACAGGCGAGCTGGGCTCCGGACTGCAAG
TGGGAGCACCAGGAGCAGAGGAGGAGGTGGAGGAGAGCTCCCCACTGCAGGAGCCTCCATCCCAGGCAGC
AGGAACCACACCAGGACCTGACCCAAAGGCCTACCAGCTGCTGAGCGCCCGGTCCGCCTGCCTGCTGGGA
CTGCTGGCCGCCACCAACGCCCTGACAAATGGCGTGCTGCCCGCCGTGCAGTCCTTCTCTTGTCTGCCTT
ACGGCAGGCTGGCCTATCACCTGGCAGTGGTGCTGGGAAGCGCCGCAAACCCTCTGGCATGCTTCCTGGC
CATGGGCGTGCTGTGCCGCTCTCTGGCAGGACTGGGAGGACTGAGCCTGCTGGGCGTGTTTTGCGGAGGA
TACCTGATGGCACTGGCCGTGCTGAGCCCATGTCCACCTCTGGTGGGCACCTCCGCCGGAGTGGTGCTGG
TGGTGCTGTCTTGGGTGCTGTGCCTGGGCGTGTTTAGCTATGTGAAGGTGGCCGCCTCTAGCCTGCTGCA
CGGAGGAGGCCGGCCTGCCCTGCTGGCAGCCGGCGTGGCAATCCAAGTGGGATCTCTGCTGGGAGCAGTG
GCAATGTTCCCACCCACATCTATCTATCACGTGTTTCACAGCAGAAAGGACTGCGCCGATCCCTGTGACA
GCTAAGACCCAGCTTTCTTGTACAAAGTTGGCATTATAAGAAAGCATTGCTTATCAATTTGTTGCAACGA
ACAGGTCACTATCAGTCAAAATAAAATCATTATTTGCCATCCAGCTGATATCCCCTATAGTGAGTCGTAT
TACATGGTCATAGCTGTTTCCTGGCAGCTCTGGCCCGTGTCTCAAAATCTCTGATGTTACATTGCACAAG
ATAAAAATATATCATCATGAACAATAAAACTGTCTGCTTACATAAACAGTAATACAAGGGGTGTTATGAG
CCATATTCAACGGGAAACGTCGAGGCCGCGATTAAATTCCAACATGGATGCTGATTTATATGGGTATAAA
TGGGCTCGCGATAATGTCGGGCAATCAGGTGCGACAATCTATCGCTTGTATGGGAAGCCCGATGCGCCAG
AGTTGTTTCTGAAACATGGCAAAGGTAGCGTTGCCAATGATGTTACAGATGAGATGGTCAGACTAAACTG
GCTGACGGAATTTATGCCTCTTCCGACCATCAAGCATTTTATCCGTACTCCTGATGATGCATGGTTACTC
ACCACTGCGATCCCCGGAAAAACAGCATTCCAGGTATTAGAAGAATATCCTGATTCAGGTGAAAATATTG
TTGATGCGCTGGCAGTGTTCCTGCGCCGGTTGCATTCGATTCCTGTTTGTAATTGTCCTTTTAACAGCGA
TCGCGTATTTCGTCTCGCTCAGGCGCAATCACGAATGAATAACGGTTTGGTTGATGCGAGTGATTTTGAT
GACGAGCGTAATGGCTGGCCTGTTGAACAAGTCTGGAAAGAAATGCATAAACTTTTGCCATTCTCACCGG
ATTCAGTCGTCACTCATGGTGATTTCTCACTTGATAACCTTATTTTTGACGAGGGGAAATTAATAGGTTG
TATTGATGTTGGACGAGTCGGAATCGCAGACCGATACCAGGATCTTGCCATCCTATGGAACTGCCTCGGT
GAGTTTTCTCCTTCATTACAGAAACGGCTTTTTCAAAAATATGGTATTGATAATCCTGATATGAATAAAT
TGCAGTTTCATTTGATGCTCGATGAGTTTTTCTAATCAGAATTGGTTAATTGGTTGTAACACTGGCAGAG
CATTACGCTGACTTGACGGGACGGCGCAAGCTCATGACCAAAATCCCTTAACGTGAGTTACGCGTCGTTC
CACTGAGCGTCAGACCCCGTAGAAAAGATCAAAGGATCTTCTTGAGATCCTTTTTTTCTGCGCGTAATCT
GCTGCTTGCAAACAAAAAAACCACCGCTACCAGCGGTGGTTTGTTTGCCGGATCAAGAGCTACCAACTCT
TTTTCCGAAGGTAACTGGCTTCAGCAGAGCGCAGATACCAAATACTGTTCTTCTAGTGTAGCCGTAGTTA
GGCCACCACTTCAAGAACTCTGTAGCACCGCCTACATACCTCGCTCTGCTAATCCTGTTACCAGTGGCTG
CTGCCAGTGGCGATAAGTCGTGTCTTACCGGGTTGGACTCAAGACGATAGTTACCGGATAAGGCGCAGCG
GTCGGGCTGAACGGGGGGTTCGTGCACACAGCCCAGCTTGGAGCGAACGACCTACACCGAACTGAGATAC
CTACAGCGTGAGCTATGAGAAAGCGCCACGCTTCCCGAAGGGAGAAAGGCGGACAGGTATCCGGTAAGCG
GCAGGGTCGGAACAGGAGAGCGCACGAGGGAGCTTCCAGGGGGAAACGCCTGGTATCTTTATAGTCCTGT
CGGGTTTCGCCACCTCTGACTTGAGCGTCGATTTTTGTGATGCTCGTCAGGGGGGCGGAGCCTATGGAAA
AACGCCAGCAACGCGGCCTTTTTACGGTTCCTGGCCTTTTGCTGGCCTTTTGCTCACATGTTCTTTCCTG
CGTTATCCCCTGATTCTGTGGATAACCGTATTACCGCCTTTGAGTGAGCTGATACCGCTCGCCGCAGCCG
AACGACCGAGCGCAGCGAGTCAGTGAGCGAGGAAGCGGAAGAGCGCCCAATACGCAAACCGCCTCTCCCC
GCGCGTTGGCCGATTCATTAATGCAGCTGGCACGACAGGTTTCCCGACTGGAAAGCGGGCAGTGAGCGCA
ACGCAATTAATACGCGTACCGCTAGCCAGGAAGAGTTTGTAGAAACGCAAAAAGGCCATCCGTCAGGATG
GCCTTCTGCTTAGTTTGATGCCTGGCAGTTTATGGCGGGCGTCCTGCCCGCCACCCTCCGGGCCGTTGCT
TCACAACGTTCAAATCCGCTCCCGGCGGATTTGTCCTACTCAGGAGAGCGTTCACCGACAAACAACAGAT
AAAACGAAAGGCCCAGTCTTCCGACTGAGCCTTTCGTTTTATTTGATGCCTGGCAGTTCCCTACTCTCGC
GTTAACGCTAGCATGGATGTTTTCCCAGTCACGACGTT
