>Addgene plasmid #161068 | pDONR221-SLC52A2_STOP | depositor partial sequence | sequence record 312071 | Codon-optimized ORF of SLC52A2
ATGGCAGCACCTACCCCAGCAAGGCCCGTGCTGACACACCTGCTGGTGGCCCTGTTCGGAATGGGATCCT
GGGCAGCAGTGAACGGAATCTGGGTGGAGCTGCCTGTGGTGGTGAAGGAGCTGCCAGAGGGATGGAGCCT
GCCATCCTACGTGTCTGTGCTGGTGGCCCTGGGCAATCTGGGACTGCTGGTGGTGACCCTGTGGCGGAGA
CTGGCACCTGGCAAGGATGAGCAGGTGCCAATCAGGGTGGTGCAGGTGCTGGGAATGGTGGGAACAGCCC
TGCTGGCAAGCCTGTGGCACCACGTGGCACCAGTGGCAGGACAGCTGCACTCCGTGGCCTTCCTGGCCCT
GGCCTTTGTGCTGGCCCTGGCATGCTGTGCCTCCAACGTGACCTTCCTGCCTTTTCTGTCTCACCTGCCC
CCTAGGTTCCTGCGCTCCTTCTTTCTGGGACAGGGACTGTCTGCCCTGCTGCCATGCGTGCTGGCCCTGG
TGCAGGGAGTGGGCCGGCTGGAGTGTCCACCAGCACCCATCAATGGAACCCCTGGACCTCCACTGGATTT
CCTGGAGAGATTTCCAGCCTCCACCTTCTTTTGGGCCCTGACAGCCCTGCTGGTGGCATCTGCCGCAGCA
TTTCAGGGACTGCTGCTGCTGCTGCCCCCTCCACCCAGCGTGCCCACAGGCGAGCTGGGCTCCGGACTGC
AAGTGGGAGCACCAGGAGCAGAGGAGGAGGTGGAGGAGAGCTCCCCACTGCAGGAGCCTCCATCCCAGGC
AGCAGGAACCACACCAGGACCTGACCCAAAGGCCTACCAGCTGCTGAGCGCCCGGTCCGCCTGCCTGCTG
GGACTGCTGGCCGCCACCAACGCCCTGACAAATGGCGTGCTGCCCGCCGTGCAGTCCTTCTCTTGTCTGC
CTTACGGCAGGCTGGCCTATCACCTGGCAGTGGTGCTGGGAAGCGCCGCAAACCCTCTGGCATGCTTCCT
GGCCATGGGCGTGCTGTGCCGCTCTCTGGCAGGACTGGGAGGACTGAGCCTGCTGGGCGTGTTTTGCGGA
GGATACCTGATGGCACTGGCCGTGCTGAGCCCATGTCCACCTCTGGTGGGCACCTCCGCCGGAGTGGTGC
TGGTGGTGCTGTCTTGGGTGCTGTGCCTGGGCGTGTTTAGCTATGTGAAGGTGGCCGCCTCTAGCCTGCT
GCACGGAGGAGGCCGGCCTGCCCTGCTGGCAGCCGGCGTGGCAATCCAAGTGGGATCTCTGCTGGGAGCA
GTGGCAATGTTCCCACCCACATCTATCTATCACGTGTTTCACAGCAGAAAGGACTGCGCCGATCCCTGTG
ACAGCTAA
